Addgene plasmid #188806: pCDF-EcAvs4
Purpose: Codon optimized EcAvs4 with C-terminal His tag
Depositing lab: Feng Zhang. Depositing organization: Broad Institute. Publication: Prokaryotic innate immunity through pattern recognition of conserved viral proteins. Gao LA, Wilkinson ME, Strecker J, Makarova KS, Macrae RK, Koonin EV, Zhang F. Science. 2022 Aug 12;377(6607):eabm4096. doi: 10.1126/science.abm4096. Epub 2022 Aug 12. PubMed 35951700.
Backbone
  Vector backbone: pCDF-1b
  Backbone size w/o insert (bp): 3423
  Total vector size (bp): 8223
  Vector type: Bacterial Expression
Growth in bacteria
  Bacterial resistance: Spectinomycin, 50 μg/mL
  Growth temperature: 37°C
  Growth strain: DH5alpha
  Copy number: Low Copy
Gene/Insert
  Gene/Insert name: EcAvs4
  Species: Escherichia coli NCTC11132
  Insert size (bp): 4800
  GenBank ID: WP_044068927.1
  Promoter: T7
  Tag / fusion protein: His (C terminal on insert)
  Cloning method: Gibson Cloning
  Sequencing primers: 5′ N/A
Terms and licenses: Academic/Nonprofit Terms; Industry Terms: Not Available to Industry
How to cite: pCDF-EcAvs4 was a gift from Feng Zhang (Addgene plasmid # 188806 ; http://n2t.net/addgene:188806 ; RRID:Addgene_188806)
