[The description below was written by a language model from this plasmid's Addgene catalogue record and pLannotate feature annotations shown in this document.]
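Description:
pCDF-EcAvs4 is a bacterial expression plasmid built on the pCDF-1b backbone for producing the EcAvs4 protein in Escherichia coli. It replicates from the CloDF13 (CDF) origin, a low-copy replicon that is compatible with other common origin types, so it can be maintained alongside additional plasmids in the same cell. Selection relies on the aadA aminoglycoside adenylyltransferase gene (SmR), which confers spectinomycin and streptomycin resistance. The backbone also carries lacI with its own promoter, supplying lac repressor.

The payload is a codon-optimized open reading frame of about 4.8 kb encoding EcAvs4 from E. coli NCTC11132, inserted by Gibson assembly and fused to a C-terminal His tag for affinity purification. Expression is driven by a T7 promoter followed by a lac operator and the strong phage T7 gene 10 ribosome binding site, and ends at a T7 terminator. Transcription therefore requires a host that provides T7 RNA polymerase and is held off by lac repressor until it is induced with IPTG or lactose. The automated annotation does not label the EcAvs4 coding region itself, which occupies the large unannotated gap between the ribosome binding site and the terminator. The short "SET1" hit just upstream of the terminator and the small "TcR" fragments are probably spurious matches to the tag region and backbone remnants, not functional elements.

Two sequence records are provided, a depositor sequence of 8,223 nt and a sequencing-derived one of 8,288 nt. They show the same parts in the same arrangement, though the latter splits the origin into two fragments. The associated work concerns prokaryotic innate immunity through recognition of conserved viral proteins, which is consistent with using this plasmid for recombinant EcAvs4 production and purification.
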