Features (pLannotate 1.2.2; 13 found; start..end, strand, type, name):
      1..19      +  promoter       T7 promoter: promoter for bacteriophage T7 RNA polymerase
     20..44      +  protein_bind   lac operator: The lac repressor binds to the lac operator to inhibit transcription in E. coli. This inhibition can be relieved by adding lactose or isopropyl-β-D-thiogalactopyranoside (IPTG). lac repressor encoded by lacI
     59..81      +  RBS            RBS: efficient ribosome binding site from bacteriophage T7 gene 10 (Olins and Rangwala, 1989)
   4896..4913    +  CDS            SET1 (fragment): solubility-enhancement tag derived from T7 phage gene 10B
   4921..4968    +  terminator     T7 terminator: transcription terminator for bacteriophage T7 RNA polymerase
   5139..5930    -  CDS            SmR: aminoglycoside adenylyltransferase (Murphy, 1985); aadA; confers resistance to spectinomycin and streptomycin
   5931..6022    -  promoter       AmpR promoter: bla
   6070..6808    -  rep_origin     CloDF13 ori: Plasmids containing the CloDF13 (CDF) origin of replication can be propagated in E. coli cells that contain additional plasmids with compatible origins.
   6905..6969    -  CDS            TcR (fragment): tetracycline efflux protein; tet; confers resistance to tetracycline
   6984..7005    -  protein_bind   CAP binding site: CAP binding activates transcription in the presence of cAMP. E. coli catabolite activator protein
   7018..8100    -  CDS            lacI: lac repressor; lacI; The lac repressor binds to the lac operator to inhibit transcription in E. coli. This inhibition can be relieved by adding lactose or isopropyl-β-D-thiogalactopyranoside (IPTG).
   8101..8178    -  promoter       lacI promoter: lacI
   8186..8221    -  CDS            TcR (fragment): tetracycline efflux protein; tet; confers resistance to tetracycline
>Addgene plasmid #188806 | pCDF-EcAvs4 | depositor full sequence | sequence record 366510 | pCDF-EcAvs4 sequence 8223 bps
TAATACGACTCACTATAGGGGAATTGTGAGCGGATAACAATTCCCCTGTAGAAATAATTTTGTTTAACTT
TAATAAGGAGATATACCATGGTGAAGCCGAACTGGGACAACTTCAAGGCGAAATTTAGCGAGAACCCGCA
GGGTAACTTCGAATGGTTTTGCTATCTGCTGTTCTGCCAAGAATTTAAGATGCCGGCGGGTATCTTCCGT
TACAAAAACCAGAGCGGCATCGAGACCAACCCGATTACCAAAGACAACGAAATCATTGGCTGGCAAAGCA
AGTTTTACGATACCAAACTGAGCGATAACAAGGCGGACCTGATCGAGATGATTGAAAAGAGCAAGAAAGC
GTATCCGGGTCTGAGCAAAATCATTTTCTACACCAACCAGGAGTGGGGTCAAGGCCGTAAGAGCCACGAG
CCGGAAGGCGATAAAAACGCGGACAACTACCTGGAGACCGTTGGTAACAGCAACGACCCGAAGATCAAAA
TTGAAGTGGATCAGAAGGCGTATGAGAGCGGTATCGAAATTGTTTGGCGTGTGGCGAGCTTCTTTGAGAG
CCCGTTCGTGATCGTTGAGAACGAAAAGATTGCGAAACACTTCTTTAGCCTGAACGAAAGCATCTTTGAT
CTGCTGGAGGAAAAGCGTAAACACACCGAGAACGTGCTGTACGAAATCCAGACCAACATTGAGTTCAAGG
ACCGTAGCATCGAAATTGATCGTCGTCACTGCATCGAGCTGCTGCACGAAAACCTGGTTCAAAAGAAAAT
CGTGATTGTTAGCGGCGAGGGTGGCGTTGGCAAAACCGCGGTGATCAAGAAAATTTACGAGGCGGAAAAG
CAGTATACCCCGTTCTACGTTTTTAAAGCGAGCGAGTTCAAGAAAGACAGCATTAACGAACTGTTCGGTG
CGCACGGCCTGGACGATTTTAGCAACGCGCACCAAGACGAGCTGCGTAAGGTGATCGTGGTTGATAGCGC
GGAGAAACTGCTGGAACTGACCAACATCGACCCGTTCAAGGAATTTCTGACCGTTCTGATTAAGGATAAA
TGGCAGGTGGTTTTCACCACCCGTAACAACTACCTGGCGGACCTGAACTATGCGTTTATCGATATTTACA
AGATCACCCCGGGTAACCTGGTGATTAAAAACCTGGAGCGTGGCGAACTGATCGAGCTGAGCGACAACAA
CGGTTTCAGCCTGCCGCAAGATGTTCGTCTGCTGGAGCTGATCAAGAACCCGTTCTATCTGAGCGAGTAC
CTGCGTTTTTATACCGGTGAAAGCATTGACTACGTTAGCTTCAAGGAAAAGCTGTGGAACAAGATCATCG
TGAAGAACAAACCGAGCCGTGAGCAGTGCTTCCTGGCGACCGCGTTTCAGCGTGCGAGCGAAGGCCAATT
CTTTGTGAGCCCGGCGTGCGATACCGGTATCCTGGACGAGCTGGTTAAAGATGGTATTGTGGGCTACGAA
GCGGCGGGCTATTTCATCACCCACGATATTTATGAGGAATGGGCGCTGGAAAAGAAAATCAGCGTGGACT
ACATTCGTAAGGCGAACAACAACGAATTCTTTGAGAAAATCGGCGAGAGCCTGCCGGTTCGTCGTAGCTT
TCGTAACTGGATCAGCGAACGTCTGCTGCTGGACGATCAGAGCATTAAGCCGTTCATCGCGGAGATTGTT
TGCGGTGAAGGCATCAGCAACTTTTGGAAAGACGAGCTGTGGGTGGCGGTTCTGCTGAGCGATAACAGCA
GCATTTTCTTTAACTACTTCAAGCGTTATCTGCTGAGCAGCGACCAGAACCTGCTGAAACGTCTGACCTT
TCTGCTGCGTCTGGCGTGCAAGGACGTTGATTATGACCTGCTGAAACAACTGGGCGTGAGCAACAGCGAT
CTGCTGAGCATCAAGTACGTTCTGACCAAGCCGAAAGGTACCGGCTGGCAGAGCGTGATCCAATTCATTT
ATGAGAACCTGGACGAAATCGGCATTCGTAACATCAACTTTATTCTGCCGGTTATCCAGGAGTGGAACCA
ACGTAACAAAGTGGGTGAAACCACCCGTCTGAGCAGCCTGATCGCGCTGAAATACTATCAGTGGACCATT
GATGAGGACGTGTACCTGAGCGGCCGTGATAACGAAAAGAACATCCTGCACACCATTCTGCACGGTGCGG
CGATGATCAAACCGGAGATGGAGGAAGTGCTGGTTAAGGTGCTGAAAAACCGTTGGAAGGAACACGGTAC
CCCGTATTTCGATCTGATGACCCTGATCCTGACCGATCTGGACAGCTATCCGGTTTGGGCGAGCCTGCCG
GAGTACGTGCTGCAACTGGCGGACCTGTTTTGGTATCGTCCGCTGAAAGAAACCGGCGAGCGTTACCACA
GCATGGATATTGAGGACGAATTCGGTCTGTTTCGTAGCCACCACGACTACTATCCGGAAAGCCCGTACCA
GACCCCGATCTATTGGCTGCTGCAGAGCCAATTCAAGAAAACCATCGATTTCATTCTGGACTTTACCAAC
AAGACCACCATCTGCTTCGCGCACAGCCACTTTGCGAAAAACGAGATCGAGGAAGTTGATGTGTTCATTG
AGGAAGGCAAATTTATCAAACAGTACATTTGCAACCGTCTGTGGTGCAGCTATCGTGGTACCCAAGTTAG
CACCTACCTGCTGAGCAGCATCCACATGGCGCTGGAGAAGTTCTTTCTGGAAAACTTCAAAAACGCGGAC
AGCAAGGTGCTGGAGAGCTGGCTGCTGTTTCTGCTGCGTAACACCAAAAGCGCGAGCATCAGCGCGGTGG
TTACCAGCATTGTTCTGGCGTTCCCGGAAAAAACCTTTAACGTTGCGAAGGTGCTGTTCCAAACCAAAGA
CTTCTTTCGTTTTGATATGAACCGTATGGTGCTGGATCGTACCCACAAGAGCAGCCTGATCAGCCTGCGT
GACGGCTTCGGTGGCACCGATTACCGTAACAGCCTGCACGAGGAAGACCGTATTAAAGCGTGCGACGATG
TTCACCGTAACACCTATCTGGAGAACCTGGCGCTGCACTACCAGATCTTCCGTAGCGAGAACGTTACCGA
AAAGGACGCGATCGAGCGTCAGCAAGTGCTGTGGGATATTTTTGACAAATACTATAACCAGCTGCCGGAC
GAAGCGCAAGAGACCGAAGCGGATAAAACCTGGCGTCTGTGCCTGGCGCGTATGGACCGTCGTAAGATGA
AAATCACCACCAAGGAAAAAGATGAGGGTATCGAAATTAGCTTCAACCCGGAGATCGACCCGAAGCTGAA
ACAGTACAGCGAGGAAGCGATTAAGAAAAACAGCGAACACATGAAGTACGTGACCCTGAAGCTGTGGGCG
AGCTACAAGCGTGAGAAAGACGAACGTTACAAGAACTATGGCATGTACGAGGATAACCCGCAGATTGCGC
TGCAAGAGACCAAAGAAATCATTAAGAAACTGAACGAGGAAGGTGGCGAAGACTTCCGTCTGCTGAACGG
TAACATCCCGGCGGACGTTTGCAGCGTGCTGCTGCTGGATTACTTTAACCAGCTGAACAACGAGGAGCGT
GAGTATTGCAAGGATATTGTTCTGGCGTACAGCAAGCTGCCGCTGAAAGAAGGTTACAACTATCAGGTGC
AAGATGGTACCACCAGCGCGATCAGCGCGCTGCCGGTTATTTATCACAACTACCCGATGGAGCGTGAAAC
CATCAAAACCATTCTGCTGCTGACCCTGTTCAACGATCACAGCATCGGCATGGCGGGTGGCCGTTATAGC
GTTTTCCCGAGCATGGTGATTCACAAGCTGTGGCTGGACTACTTTGACGATATGCAAAGCCTGCTGTTCG
GTTTTCTGATCCTGAAGCCGAAATACGTGATTCTGAGCCGTAAAATCATTCACGAAAGCTACCGTCAGGT
TGATTACGACATCAAGAAAATCAACATCAACAAGGTGTTCCTGAACAACTATAAACACTGCATCAGCAAC
GTTATTGATAACAAGATCAGCATTGACGATCTGGGTAGCATGGATAAAGTTGACCTGCACATTCTGAACA
CCGCGTTTCAACTGATCCCGGTTGACACCGTGAACATTGAGCACAAGAAACTGGTTAGCCTGATCGTGAA
GCGTTTCAGCACCAGCCTGCTGAGCAGCGTTCGTGAGGATCGTGTGGACTATGCGCTGCGTCAGAGCTTT
CTGGAACGTTTCGCGTACTTTACCCTGCATGCGCCGGTTAGCGACATCCCGGACTACATTAAACCGTTCC
TGGATGGTTTTAACGGCAGCGAGCCGATCAGCGAACTGTTCAAGAAATTTATTCTGGTGGAGGACCGTCT
GAACACCTATGCGAAGTTCTGGAAAGTTTGGGACCTGTTCTTCGACAAGGTGGTTACCCTGTGCAAAGAT
GGCGACCGTTACTGGTACGTTGACAAGATCATTAAAAGCTACCTGTTCGCGGAGAGCCCGTGGAAGGAAA
ACAGCAACGGCTGGCACACCTTTAAAGACAGCAACAGCCAATTCTTTTGCGATGTTAGCCGTACCATGGG
TCACTGCCCGAGCACCCTGTATAGCCTGGCGAAGAGCCTGAACAACATCGCGAGCTGCTACCTGAACCAG
GGTATCACCTGGCTGAGCGAGATTCTGAGCGTGAACAAGAAACTGTGGGAGAAGAAACTGGAAAACGATA
CCGTTTACTATCTGGAATGCCTGGTGCGTCGTTACATCAACAACGAGCGTGAACGTATTCGTCGTACCAA
GCAGCTGAAACAAGAGGTTCTGGTGATCCTGGACTTCCTGGTTGAAAAAGGTAGCGTGGTTGGCTATATG
AGCCGTGAGAACATTCTGGGCGGAAGCCATCACCATCATCACCACAGCAGCGGCTAATTAACCTAGGCTG
CTGCCACCGCTGAGCAATAACTAGCATAACCCCTTGGGGCCTCTAAACGGGTCTTGAGGGGTTTTTTGCT
GAAACCTCAGGCATTTGAGAAGCACACGGTCACACTGCTTCCGGTAGTCAATAAACCGGTAAACCAGCAA
TAGACATAAGCGGCTATTTAACGACCCTGCCCTGAACCGACGACCGGGTCATCGTGGCCGGATCTTGCGG
CCCCTCGGCTTGAACGAATTGTTAGACATTATTTGCCGACTACCTTGGTGATCTCGCCTTTCACGTAGTG
GACAAATTCTTCCAACTGATCTGCGCGCGAGGCCAAGCGATCTTCTTCTTGTCCAAGATAAGCCTGTCTA
GCTTCAAGTATGACGGGCTGATACTGGGCCGGCAGGCGCTCCATTGCCCAGTCGGCAGCGACATCCTTCG
GCGCGATTTTGCCGGTTACTGCGCTGTACCAAATGCGGGACAACGTAAGCACTACATTTCGCTCATCGCC
AGCCCAGTCGGGCGGCGAGTTCCATAGCGTTAAGGTTTCATTTAGCGCCTCAAATAGATCCTGTTCAGGA
ACCGGATCAAAGAGTTCCTCCGCCGCTGGACCTACCAAGGCAACGCTATGTTCTCTTGCTTTTGTCAGCA
AGATAGCCAGATCAATGTCGATCGTGGCTGGCTCGAAGATACCTGCAAGAATGTCATTGCGCTGCCATTC
TCCAAATTGCAGTTCGCGCTTAGCTGGATAACGCCACGGAATGATGTCGTCGTGCACAACAATGGTGACT
TCTACAGCGCGGAGAATCTCGCTCTCTCCAGGGGAAGCCGAAGTTTCCAAAAGGTCGTTGATCAAAGCTC
GCCGCGTTGTTTCATCAAGCCTTACGGTCACCGTAACCAGCAAATCAATATCACTGTGTGGCTTCAGGCC
GCCATCCACTGCGGAGCCGTACAAATGTACGGCCAGCAACGTCGGTTCGAGATGGCGCTCGATGACGCCA
ACTACCTCTGATAGTTGAGTCGATACTTCGGCGATCACCGCTTCCCTCATACTCTTCCTTTTTCAATATT
ATTGAAGCATTTATCAGGGTTATTGTCTCATGAGCGGATACATATTTGAATGTATTTAGAAAAATAAACA
AATAGCTAGCTCACTCGGTCGCTACGCTCCGGGCGTGAGACTGCGGCGGGCGCTGCGGACACATACAAAG
TTACCCACAGATTCCGTGGATAAGCAGGGGACTAACATGTGAGGCAAAACAGCAGGGCCGCGCCGGTGGC
GTTTTTCCATAGGCTCCGCCCTCCTGCCAGAGTTCACATAAACAGACGCTTTTCCGGTGCATCTGTGGGA
GCCGTGAGGCTCAACCATGAATCTGACAGTACGGGCGAAACCCGACAGGACTTAAAGATCCCCACCGTTT
CCGGCGGGTCGCTCCCTCTTGCGCTCTCCTGTTCCGACCCTGCCGTTTACCGGATACCTGTTCCGCCTTT
CTCCCTTACGGGAAGTGTGGCGCTTTCTCATAGCTCACACACTGGTATCTCGGCTCGGTGTAGGTCGTTC
GCTCCAAGCTGGGCTGTAAGCAAGAACTCCCCGTTCAGCCCGACTGCTGCGCCTTATCCGGTAACTGTTC
ACTTGAGTCCAACCCGGAAAAGCACGGTAAAACGCCACTGGCAGCAGCCATTGGTAACTGGGAGTTCGCA
GAGGATTTGTTTAGCTAAACACGCGGTTGCTCTTGAAGTGTGCGCCAAAGTCCGGCTACACTGGAAGGAC
AGATTTGGTTGCTGTGCTCTGCGAAAGCCAGTTACCACGGTTAAGCAGTTCCCCAACTGACTTAACCTTC
GATCAAACCACCTCCCCAGGTGGTTTTTTCGTTTACAGGGCAAAAGATTACGCGCAGAAAAAAAGGATCT
CAAGAAGATCCTTTGATCTTTTCTACTGAACCGCTCTAGATTTCAGTGCAATTTATCTCTTCAAATGTAG
CACCTGAAGTCAGCCCCATACGATATAAGTTGTAATTCTCATGTTAGTCATGCCCCGCGCCCACCGGAAG
GAGCTGACTGGGTTGAAGGCTCTCAAGGGCATCGGTCGAGATCCCGGTGCCTAATGAGTGAGCTAACTTA
CATTAATTGCGTTGCGCTCACTGCCCGCTTTCCAGTCGGGAAACCTGTCGTGCCAGCTGCATTAATGAAT
CGGCCAACGCGCGGGGAGAGGCGGTTTGCGTATTGGGCGCCAGGGTGGTTTTTCTTTTCACCAGTGAGAC
GGGCAACAGCTGATTGCCCTTCACCGCCTGGCCCTGAGAGAGTTGCAGCAAGCGGTCCACGCTGGTTTGC
CCCAGCAGGCGAAAATCCTGTTTGATGGTGGTTAACGGCGGGATATAACATGAGCTGTCTTCGGTATCGT
CGTATCCCACTACCGAGATGTCCGCACCAACGCGCAGCCCGGACTCGGTAATGGCGCGCATTGCGCCCAG
CGCCATCTGATCGTTGGCAACCAGCATCGCAGTGGGAACGATGCCCTCATTCAGCATTTGCATGGTTTGT
TGAAAACCGGACATGGCACTCCAGTCGCCTTCCCGTTCCGCTATCGGCTGAATTTGATTGCGAGTGAGAT
ATTTATGCCAGCCAGCCAGACGCAGACGCGCCGAGACAGAACTTAATGGGCCCGCTAACAGCGCGATTTG
CTGGTGACCCAATGCGACCAGATGCTCCACGCCCAGTCGCGTACCGTCTTCATGGGAGAAAATAATACTG
TTGATGGGTGTCTGGTCAGAGACATCAAGAAATAACGCCGGAACATTAGTGCAGGCAGCTTCCACAGCAA
TGGCATCCTGGTCATCCAGCGGATAGTTAATGATCAGCCCACTGACGCGTTGCGCGAGAAGATTGTGCAC
CGCCGCTTTACAGGCTTCGACGCCGCTTCGTTCTACCATCGACACCACCACGCTGGCACCCAGTTGATCG
GCGCGAGATTTAATCGCCGCGACAATTTGCGACGGCGCGTGCAGGGCCAGACTGGAGGTGGCAACGCCAA
TCAGCAACGACTGTTTGCCCGCCAGTTGTTGTGCCACGCGGTTGGGAATGTAATTCAGCTCCGCCATCGC
CGCTTCCACTTTTTCCCGCGTTTTCGCAGAAACGTGGCTGGCCTGGTTCACCACGCGGGAAACGGTCTGA
TAAGAGACACCGGCATACTCTGCGACATCGTATAACGTTACTGGTTTCACATTCACCACCCTGAATTGAC
TCTCTTCCGGGCGCTATCATGCCATACCGCGAAAGGTTTTGCGCCATTCGATGGTGTCCGGGATCTCGAC
GCTCTCCCTTATGCGACTCCTGCATTAGGAAAT
