Features (pLannotate 1.2.2; 14 found; start..end, strand, type, name):
    151..248     +  rep_origin     CloDF13 ori (fragment): Plasmids containing the CloDF13 (CDF) origin of replication can be propagated in E. coli cells that contain additional plasmids with compatible origins.
    273..954     +  rep_origin     CloDF13 ori (fragment): Plasmids containing the CloDF13 (CDF) origin of replication can be propagated in E. coli cells that contain additional plasmids with compatible origins.
   1002..1093    +  promoter       AmpR promoter: bla
   1094..1885    +  CDS            SmR: aminoglycoside adenylyltransferase (Murphy, 1985); aadA; confers resistance to spectinomycin and streptomycin
   2056..2103    -  terminator     T7 terminator: transcription terminator for bacteriophage T7 RNA polymerase
   2111..2128    -  CDS            SET1 (fragment): solubility-enhancement tag derived from T7 phage gene 10B
   6943..6965    -  RBS            RBS: efficient ribosome binding site from bacteriophage T7 gene 10 (Olins and Rangwala, 1989)
   6980..7004    -  protein_bind   lac operator: The lac repressor binds to the lac operator to inhibit transcription in E. coli. This inhibition can be relieved by adding lactose or isopropyl-β-D-thiogalactopyranoside (IPTG). lac repressor encoded by lacI
   7005..7023    -  promoter       T7 promoter: promoter for bacteriophage T7 RNA polymerase
   7026..7061    +  CDS            TcR (fragment): tetracycline efflux protein; tet; confers resistance to tetracycline
   7069..7146    +  promoter       lacI promoter: lacI
   7147..8229    +  CDS            lacI: lac repressor; lacI; The lac repressor binds to the lac operator to inhibit transcription in E. coli. This inhibition can be relieved by adding lactose or isopropyl-β-D-thiogalactopyranoside (IPTG).
   8242..8263    +  protein_bind   CAP binding site: CAP binding activates transcription in the presence of cAMP. E. coli catabolite activator protein
   8278..54      +  CDS            TcR (fragment) (across the origin): tetracycline efflux protein; tet; confers resistance to tetracycline
>Addgene plasmid #188806 | pCDF-EcAvs4 | addgene full sequence | sequence record 369864 | Addgene NGS Result
CCTTGAGAGCCTTCAACCCAGTCAGCTCCTTCCGGTGGGCGCGGGGCATGACTAACATGAGAATTACAAC
TTATATCGTATGGGGCTGACTTCAGGTGCTACATTTGAAGAGATAAATTGCACTGAAATCTAGAGCGGTT
CAGTAGAAAAGATCAAAGGATCTTCTTGAGATCCTTTTTTTCTGCGCGTAATCTTTTGCCCTGTAAACGA
AAAAACCACCTGGGGAGGTGGTTTGATCGAAGGTTAAGCAGTTCCCCAACTGACTTAACCTTCGAAAAAA
CCACCTGGGGAGGTGGTTTGATCGAAGGTTAAGTCAGTTGGGGAACTGCTTAACCGTGGTAACTGGCTTT
CGCAGAGCACAGCAACCAAATCTGTCCTTCCAGTGTAGCCGGACTTTGGCGCACACTTCAAGAGCAACCG
CGTGTTTAGCTAAACAAATCCTCTGCGAACTCCCAGTTACCAATGGCTGCTGCCAGTGGCGTTTTACCGT
GCTTTTCCGGGTTGGACTCAAGTGAACAGTTACCGGATAAGGCGCAGCAGTCGGGCTGAACGGGGAGTTC
TTGCTTACAGCCCAGCTTGGAGCGAACGACCTACACCGAGCCGAGATACCAGTGTGTGAGCTATGAGAAA
GCGCCACACTTCCCGTAAGGGAGAAAGGCGGAACAGGTATCCGGTAAACGGCAGGGTCGGAACAGGAGAG
CGCAAGAGGGAGCGACCCGCCGGAAACGGTGGGGATCTTTAAGTCCTGTCGGGTTTCGCCCGTACTGTCA
GATTCATGGTTGAGCCTCACGGCTCCCACAGATGCACCGGAAAAGCGTCTGTTTATGTGAACTCTGGCAG
GAGGGCGGAGCCTATGGAAAAACGCCACCGGCGCGGCCCTGCTGTTTTGCCTCACATGTTAGTCCCCTGC
TTATCCACGGAATCTGTGGGTAACTTTGTATGTGTCCGCAGCGCCCGCCGCAGTCTCACGCCCGGAGCGT
AGCGACCGAGTGAGCTAGCTATTTGTTTATTTTTCTAAATACATTCAAATATGTATCCGCTCATGAGACA
ATAACCCTGATAAATGCTTCAATAATATTGAAAAAGGAAGAGTATGAGGGAAGCGGTGATCGCCGAAGTA
TCGACTCAACTATCAGAGGTAGTTGGCGTCATCGAGCGCCATCTCGAACCGACGTTGCTGGCCGTACATT
TGTACGGCTCCGCAGTGGATGGCGGCCTGAAGCCACACAGTGATATTGATTTGCTGGTTACGGTGACCGT
AAGGCTTGATGAAACAACGCGGCGAGCTTTGATCAACGACCTTTTGGAAACTTCGGCTTCCCCTGGAGAG
AGCGAGATTCTCCGCGCTGTAGAAGTCACCATTGTTGTGCACGACGACATCATTCCGTGGCGTTATCCAG
CTAAGCGCGAACTGCAATTTGGAGAATGGCAGCGCAATGACATTCTTGCAGGTATCTTCGAGCCAGCCAC
GATCGACATTGATCTGGCTATCTTGCTGACAAAAGCAAGAGAACATAGCGTTGCCTTGGTAGGTCCAGCG
GCGGAGGAACTCTTTGATCCGGTTCCTGAACAGGATCTATTTGAGGCGCTAAATGAAACCTTAACGCTAT
GGAACTCGCCGCCCGACTGGGCTGGCGATGAGCGAAATGTAGTGCTTACGTTGTCCCGCATTTGGTACAG
CGCAGTAACCGGCAAAATCGCGCCGAAGGATGTCGCTGCCGACTGGGCAATGGAGCGCCTGCCGGCCCAG
TATCAGCCCGTCATACTTGAAGCTAGACAGGCTTATCTTGGACAAGAAGAAGATCGCTTGGCCTCGCGCG
CAGATCAGTTGGAAGAATTTGTCCACTACGTGAAAGGCGAGATCACCAAGGTAGTCGGCAAATAATGTCT
AACAATTCGTTCAAGCCGAGGGGCCGCAAGATCCGGCCACGATGACCCGGTCGTCGGTTCAGGGCAGGGT
CGTTAAATAGCCGCTTATGTCTATTGCTGGTTTACCGGTTTATTGACTACCGGAAGCAGTGTGACCGTGT
GCTTCTCAAATGCCTGAGGTTTCAGCAAAAAACCCCTCAAGACCCGTTTAGAGGCCCCAAGGGGTTATGC
TAGTTATTGCTCAGCGGTGGCAGCAGCCTAGGTTAATTAGCCGCTGCTGTGGTGATGATGGTGATGGCTT
CCGCCCAGAATGTTCTCACGGCTCATATAGCCAACCACGCTACCTTTTTCAACCAGGAAGTCCAGGATCA
CCAGAACCTCTTGTTTCAGCTGCTTGGTACGACGAATACGTTCACGCTCGTTGTTGATGTAACGACGCAC
CAGGCATTCCAGATAGTAAACGGTATCGTTTTCCAGTTTCTTCTCCCACAGTTTCTTGTTCACGCTCAGA
ATCTCGCTCAGCCAGGTGATACCCTGGTTCAGGTAGCAGCTCGCGATGTTGTTCAGGCTCTTCGCCAGGC
TATACAGGGTGCTCGGGCAGTGACCCATGGTACGGCTAACATCGCAAAAGAATTGGCTGTTGCTGTCTTT
AAAGGTGTGCCAGCCGTTGCTGTTTTCCTTCCACGGGCTCTCCGCGAACAGGTAGCTTTTAATGATCTTG
TCAACGTACCAGTAACGGTCGCCATCTTTGCACAGGGTAACCACCTTGTCGAAGAACAGGTCCCAAACTT
TCCAGAACTTCGCATAGGTGTTCAGACGGTCCTCCACCAGAATAAATTTCTTGAACAGTTCGCTGATCGG
CTCGCTGCCGTTAAAACCATCCAGGAACGGTTTAATGTAGTCCGGGATGTCGCTAACCGGCGCATGCAGG
GTAAAGTACGCGAAACGTTCCAGAAAGCTCTGACGCAGCGCATAGTCCACACGATCCTCACGAACGCTGC
TCAGCAGGCTGGTGCTGAAACGCTTCACGATCAGGCTAACCAGTTTCTTGTGCTCAATGTTCACGGTGTC
AACCGGGATCAGTTGAAACGCGGTGTTCAGAATGTGCAGGTCAACTTTATCCATGCTACCCAGATCGTCA
ATGCTGATCTTGTTATCAATAACGTTGCTGATGCAGTGTTTATAGTTGTTCAGGAACACCTTGTTGATGT
TGATTTTCTTGATGTCGTAATCAACCTGACGGTAGCTTTCGTGAATGATTTTACGGCTCAGAATCACGTA
TTTCGGCTTCAGGATCAGAAAACCGAACAGCAGGCTTTGCATATCGTCAAAGTAGTCCAGCCACAGCTTG
TGAATCACCATGCTCGGGAAAACGCTATAACGGCCACCCGCCATGCCGATGCTGTGATCGTTGAACAGGG
TCAGCAGCAGAATGGTTTTGATGGTTTCACGCTCCATCGGGTAGTTGTGATAAATAACCGGCAGCGCGCT
GATCGCGCTGGTGGTACCATCTTGCACCTGATAGTTGTAACCTTCTTTCAGCGGCAGCTTGCTGTACGCC
AGAACAATATCCTTGCAATACTCACGCTCCTCGTTGTTCAGCTGGTTAAAGTAATCCAGCAGCAGCACGC
TGCAAACGTCCGCCGGGATGTTACCGTTCAGCAGACGGAAGTCTTCGCCACCTTCCTCGTTCAGTTTCTT
AATGATTTCTTTGGTCTCTTGCAGCGCAATCTGCGGGTTATCCTCGTACATGCCATAGTTCTTGTAACGT
TCGTCTTTCTCACGCTTGTAGCTCGCCCACAGCTTCAGGGTCACGTACTTCATGTGTTCGCTGTTTTTCT
TAATCGCTTCCTCGCTGTACTGTTTCAGCTTCGGGTCGATCTCCGGGTTGAAGCTAATTTCGATACCCTC
ATCTTTTTCCTTGGTGGTGATTTTCATCTTACGACGGTCCATACGCGCCAGGCACAGACGCCAGGTTTTA
TCCGCTTCGGTCTCTTGCGCTTCGTCCGGCAGCTGGTTATAGTATTTGTCAAAAATATCCCACAGCACTT
GCTGACGCTCGATCGCGTCCTTTTCGGTAACGTTCTCGCTACGGAAGATCTGGTAGTGCAGCGCCAGGTT
CTCCAGATAGGTGTTACGGTGAACATCGTCGCACGCTTTAATACGGTCTTCCTCGTGCAGGCTGTTACGG
TAATCGGTGCCACCGAAGCCGTCACGCAGGCTGATCAGGCTGCTCTTGTGGGTACGATCCAGCACCATAC
GGTTCATATCAAAACGAAAGAAGTCTTTGGTTTGGAACAGCACCTTCGCAACGTTAAAGGTTTTTTCCGG
GAACGCCAGAACAATGCTGGTAACCACCGCGCTGATGCTCGCGCTTTTGGTGTTACGCAGCAGAAACAGC
AGCCAGCTCTCCAGCACCTTGCTGTCCGCGTTTTTGAAGTTTTCCAGAAAGAACTTCTCCAGCGCCATGT
GGATGCTGCTCAGCAGGTAGGTGCTAACTTGGGTACCACGATAGCTGCACCACAGACGGTTGCAAATGTA
CTGTTTGATAAATTTGCCTTCCTCAATGAACACATCAACTTCCTCGATCTCGTTTTTCGCAAAGTGGCTG
TGCGCGAAGCAGATGGTGGTCTTGTTGGTAAAGTCCAGAATGAAATCGATGGTTTTCTTGAATTGGCTCT
GCAGCAGCCAATAGATCGGGGTCTGGTACGGGCTTTCCGGATAGTAGTCGTGGTGGCTACGAAACAGACC
GAATTCGTCCTCAATATCCATGCTGTGGTAACGCTCGCCGGTTTCTTTCAGCGGACGATACCAAAACAGG
TCCGCCAGTTGCAGCACGTACTCCGGCAGGCTCGCCCAAACCGGATAGCTGTCCAGATCGGTCAGGATCA
GGGTCATCAGATCGAAATACGGGGTACCGTGTTCCTTCCAACGGTTTTTCAGCACCTTAACCAGCACTTC
CTCCATCTCCGGTTTGATCATCGCCGCACCGTGCAGAATGGTGTGCAGGATGTTCTTTTCGTTATCACGG
CCGCTCAGGTACACGTCCTCATCAATGGTCCACTGATAGTATTTCAGCGCGATCAGGCTGCTCAGACGGG
TGGTTTCACCCACTTTGTTACGTTGGTTCCACTCCTGGATAACCGGCAGAATAAAGTTGATGTTACGAAT
GCCGATTTCGTCCAGGTTCTCATAAATGAATTGGATCACGCTCTGCCAGCCGGTACCTTTCGGCTTGGTC
AGAACGTACTTGATGCTCAGCAGATCGCTGTTGCTCACGCCCAGTTGTTTCAGCAGGTCATAATCAACGT
CCTTGCACGCCAGACGCAGCAGAAAGGTCAGACGTTTCAGCAGGTTCTGGTCGCTGCTCAGCAGATAACG
CTTGAAGTAGTTAAAGAAAATGCTGCTGTTATCGCTCAGCAGAACCGCCACCCACAGCTCGTCTTTCCAA
AAGTTGCTGATGCCTTCACCGCAAACAATCTCCGCGATGAACGGCTTAATGCTCTGATCGTCCAGCAGCA
GACGTTCGCTGATCCAGTTACGAAAGCTACGACGAACCGGCAGGCTCTCGCCGATTTTCTCAAAGAATTC
GTTGTTGTTCGCCTTACGAATGTAGTCCACGCTGATTTTCTTTTCCAGCGCCCATTCCTCATAAATATCG
TGGGTGATGAAATAGCCCGCCGCTTCGTAGCCCACAATACCATCTTTAACCAGCTCGTCCAGGATACCGG
TATCGCACGCCGGGCTCACAAAGAATTGGCCTTCGCTCGCACGCTGAAACGCGGTCGCCAGGAAGCACTG
CTCACGGCTCGGTTTGTTCTTCACGATGATCTTGTTCCACAGCTTTTCCTTGAAGCTAACGTAGTCAATG
CTTTCACCGGTATAAAAACGCAGGTACTCGCTCAGATAGAACGGGTTCTTGATCAGCTCCAGCAGACGAA
CATCTTGCGGCAGGCTGAAACCGTTGTTGTCGCTCAGCTCGATCAGTTCGCCACGCTCCAGGTTTTTAAT
CACCAGGTTACCCGGGGTGATCTTGTAAATATCGATAAACGCATAGTTCAGGTCCGCCAGGTAGTTGTTA
CGGGTGGTGAAAACCACCTGCCATTTATCCTTAATCAGAACGGTCAGAAATTCCTTGAACGGGTCGATGT
TGGTCAGTTCCAGCAGTTTCTCCGCGCTATCAACCACGATCACCTTACGCAGCTCGTCTTGGTGCGCGTT
GCTAAAATCGTCCAGGCCGTGCGCACCGAACAGTTCGTTAATGCTGTCTTTCTTGAACTCGCTCGCTTTA
AAAACGTAGAACGGGGTATACTGCTTTTCCGCCTCGTAAATTTTCTTGATCACCGCGGTTTTGCCAACGC
CACCCTCGCCGCTAACAATCACGATTTTCTTTTGAACCAGGTTTTCGTGCAGCAGCTCGATGCAGTGACG
ACGATCAATTTCGATGCTACGGTCCTTGAACTCAATGTTGGTCTGGATTTCGTACAGCACGTTCTCGGTG
TGTTTACGCTTTTCCTCCAGCAGATCAAAGATGCTTTCGTTCAGGCTAAAGAAGTGTTTCGCAATCTTTT
CGTTCTCAACGATCACGAACGGGCTCTCAAAGAAGCTCGCCACACGCCAAACAATTTCGATACCGCTCTC
ATACGCCTTCTGATCCACTTCAATTTTGATCTTCGGGTCGTTGCTGTTACCAACGGTCTCCAGGTAGTTG
TCCGCGTTTTTATCGCCTTCCGGCTCGTGGCTCTTACGGCCTTGACCCCACTCCTGGTTGGTGTAGAAAA
TGATTTTGCTCAGACCCGGATACGCTTTCTTGCTCTTTTCAATCATCTCGATCAGGTCCGCCTTGTTATC
GCTCAGTTTGGTATCGTAAAACTTGCTTTGCCAGCCAATGATTTCGTTGTCTTTGGTAATCGGGTTGGTC
TCGATGCCGCTCTGGTTTTTGTAACGGAAGATACCCGCCGGCATCTTAAATTCTTGGCAGAACAGCAGAT
AGCAAAACCATTCGAAGTTACCCTGCGGGTTCTCGCTAAATTTCGCCTTGAAGTTGTCCCAGTTCGGCTT
CACCATGGTATATCTCCTTATTAAAGTTAAACAAAATTATTTCTACAGGGGAATTGTTATCCGCTCACAA
TTCCCCTATAGTGAGTCGTATTAATTTCCTAATGCAGGAGTCGCATAAGGGAGAGCGTCGAGATCCCGGA
CACCATCGAATGGCGCAAAACCTTTCGCGGTATGGCATGATAGCGCCCGGAAGAGAGTCAATTCAGGGTG
GTGAATGTGAAACCAGTAACGTTATACGATGTCGCAGAGTATGCCGGTGTCTCTTATCAGACCGTTTCCC
GCGTGGTGAACCAGGCCAGCCACGTTTCTGCGAAAACGCGGGAAAAAGTGGAAGCGGCGATGGCGGAGCT
GAATTACATTCCCAACCGCGTGGCACAACAACTGGCGGGCAAACAGTCGTTGCTGATTGGCGTTGCCACC
TCCAGTCTGGCCCTGCACGCGCCGTCGCAAATTGTCGCGGCGATTAAATCTCGCGCCGATCAACTGGGTG
CCAGCGTGGTGGTGTCGATGGTAGAACGAAGCGGCGTCGAAGCCTGTAAAGCGGCGGTGCACAATCTTCT
CGCGCAACGCGTCAGTGGGCTGATCATTAACTATCCGCTGGATGACCAGGATGCCATTGCTGTGGAAGCT
GCCTGCACTAATGTTCCGGCGTTATTTCTTGATGTCTCTGACCAGACACCCATCAACAGTATTATTTTCT
CCCATGAAGACGGTACGCGACTGGGCGTGGAGCATCTGGTCGCATTGGGTCACCAGCAAATCGCGCTGTT
AGCGGGCCCATTAAGTTCTGTCTCGGCGCGTCTGCGTCTGGCTGGCTGGCATAAATATCTCACTCGCAAT
CAAATTCAGCCGATAGCGGAACGGGAAGGCGACTGGAGTGCCATGTCCGGTTTTCAACAAACCATGCAAA
TGCTGAATGAGGGCATCGTTCCCACTGCGATGCTGGTTGCCAACGATCAGATGGCGCTGGGCGCAATGCG
CGCCATTACCGAGTCCGGGCTGCGCGTTGGTGCGGACATCTCGGTAGTGGGATACGACGATACCGAAGAC
AGCTCATGTTATATCCCGCCGTTAACCACCATCAAACAGGATTTTCGCCTGCTGGGGCAAACCAGCGTGG
ACCGCTTGCTGCAACTCTCTCAGGGCCAGGCGGTGAAGGGCAATCAGCTGTTGCCCGTCTCACTGGTGAA
AAGAAAAACCACCCTGGCGCCCAATACGCAAACCGCCTCTCCCCGCGCGTTGGCCGATTCATTAATGCAG
CTGGCACGACAGGTTTCCCGACTGGAAAGCGGGCAGTGAGCGCAACGCAATTAATGTAAGTTAGCTCACT
CATTAGGCACCGGGATCTCGACCGATGC
